Addgene plasmid #66587: pX330.Pten.a
Purpose: sgRNA for Pten deletion
Depositing lab: Wen Xue. Depositing organization: University of Massachusetts, Worcester. Publication: A versatile reporter system for CRISPR-mediated chromosomal rearrangements. Li Y, Park A, Mou H, Colpan C, Bizhanova A, Akama-Garren E, Joshi N, Hendrickson EA, Feldser D, Yin H, Anderson DG, Jacks T, Weng Z, Xue W. Genome Biol. 2015 May 28;16(1):111. 10.1186/s13059-015-0680-7 PubMed 26018130.
Backbone
  Vector backbone: pX330
  Vector type: Mammalian Expression
Growth in bacteria
  Bacterial resistance: Ampicillin, 100 μg/mL
  Growth temperature: 37°C
  Growth strain: Stbl3
  Copy number: Unknown
Gene/Insert
  Gene/Insert name: Pten deletion
  gRNA/shRNA sequence: Gtttcatagcggccacgaagt
  Species: M. musculus (mouse)
  Entrez Gene: Pten (a.k.a. 2310035O07Rik, A130070J02Rik, B430203M17Rik, MMAC1, PTENbeta, TEP1)
Terms and licenses: Academic/Nonprofit Terms; Industry Terms: Not Available to Industry
How to cite: pX330.Pten.a was a gift from Wen Xue (Addgene plasmid # 66587 ; http://n2t.net/addgene:66587 ; RRID:Addgene_66587)
