[The description below was written by a language model from this plasmid's Addgene catalogue record.]
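Description:
pX330.Pten.a is a mammalian expression plasmid built on the pX330 backbone and carrying a single guide RNA directed against mouse Pten. pX330 is a widely used all-in-one CRISPR vector that, in its standard form, pairs a U6-driven sgRNA scaffold with a nuclear-localised Streptococcus pyogenes Cas9 expression cassette, so that transfecting one plasmid supplies both the nuclease and its targeting RNA. However, the record gives only the backbone name and no feature table, so the promoters, Cas9 cassette and origin of replication are not individually documented here and are inferred from the general design of that backbone. The plasmid is propagated in bacteria under ampicillin selection. No mammalian selection marker or reporter is listed, and the copy number is recorded as unknown.

The payload is the Pten-targeting guide sequence cloned into the sgRNA position. The stated purpose is "sgRNA for Pten deletion", and the ".a" suffix suggests it is one member of a set of guides, although the record does not name a partner construct. A genomic deletion is typically produced by cutting at two sites flanking a segment, with the intervening DNA lost during repair, so this plasmid would plausibly be used together with a second guide. The associated work concerns a reporter system for CRISPR-mediated chromosomal rearrangements, which fits the use of this construct to induce a defined deletion at the tumour suppressor locus Pten in mouse cells. The exact region of Pten targeted is not stated.
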