>Addgene plasmid #66587 | pX330.Pten.a | addgene partial sequence | sequence record 116350 | BGH-rev 5'-TAGAAGGCACAGTCGAGG-3'
GCCTGGCCGGCCTTTTTCGTGGCCGCCGGCCTTTTGTCGCCTCCCACCTGAGACAGGTCGATCCGTGTCT
CGTACAGGCCGGTGATGCTCTGGTGGATCAGGGTGGCGTCCAGCACCTCTTTGGTGCTGGTGTACCTCTT
CCGGTCGATGGTGGTGTCAAAGTACTTGAAGGCGGCAGGGGCTCCCAGATTGGTCAGGGTAAACAGGTGG
ATGATATTCTCGGCCTGCTCTCTGATGGGCTTATCCCGGTGCTTGTTGTAGGCGGACAGCACTTTGTCCA
GATTAGCGTCGGCCAGGATCACTCTCTTGGAGAACTCGCTGATCTGCTCGATGATCTCGTCCAGGTAGTG
CTTGTGCTGTTCCACAAACAGCTGTTTCTGCTCATTATCCTCGGGGGAGCCCTTCAGCTTCTCATAGTGG
CTGGCCAGGTACAGGAAGTTCACATATTTGGAGGGCAGGGCCAGTTCGTTTCCCTTCTGCAGTTCGCCGG
CAGAGGCCAGCATTCTCTTCCGGCCGTTTTCCAGCTCGAACAGGGAGTACTTAGGCAGCTTGATGATCAG
GTCCTTTTTCACTTCTTTGTAGCCCTTGGCTTCCAGAAAGTCGATGGGATTCTTCTCGAAGCTGCTTCTT
TCCATGATGGTGATCCCCAGCAGCTCTTTCACACTCTTCAG
