>Addgene plasmid #66587 | pX330.Pten.a | addgene partial sequence | sequence record 119697 | hU6-F 5'-GAGGGCCTATTTCCCATGATT-3'
TGACGCTAGAAAGTAATAATTTCTTGGGTAGTTTGCAGTTTTAAAATTATGTTTTAAAATGGACTATCAT
ATGCTTACCGTAACTTGAAAGTATTTCGATTTCTTGGCTTTATATATCTTGTGGAAAGGACGAAACACCG
TTTCATAGCGGCCACGAAGTGTTTTAGAGCTAGAAATAGCAAGTTAAAATAAGGCTAGTCCGTTATCAAC
TTGAAAAAGTGGCACCGAGTCGGTGCTTTTTTGTTTTAGAGCTAGAAATAGCAAGTTAAAATAAGGCTAG
TCCGTTTTTAGCGCGTGCGCCAATTCTGCAGACAAATGGCTCTAGAGGTACCCGTTACAT
